Addgene plasmid #158918: JGI_018097
Purpose: Hydrocarbon Structures for Fuels and Chemicals
Depositing lab: Joint Genome Institute.
Backbone
  Vector backbone: pET28b
  Vector type: Synthetic Biology
Growth in bacteria
  Bacterial resistance: Kanamycin, 50 μg/mL
  Growth temperature: 37°C
  Growth strain: Top10
  Copy number: High Copy
Gene/Insert
  Gene/Insert name: WP_079726385_1 (alt name: Batch220B_p052)
  Species: Synthetic
  Cloning method: Gibson Cloning
Terms and licenses: Academic/Nonprofit Terms; Industry Terms: Not Available to Industry
Depositor comments: pET28b_NdeIXhoI vector with WP_079726385_1 insert, JGI ICE Registry: https://registry.jgi.doe.gov/entry/18097
How to cite: JGI_018097 was a gift from Joint Genome Institute (Addgene plasmid # 158918 ; http://n2t.net/addgene:158918 ; RRID:Addgene_158918)
