[The description below was written by a language model from this plasmid's Addgene catalogue record and pLannotate feature annotations shown in this document.]
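Description:
JGI_018097 is a bacterial expression plasmid built on the pET28b backbone, carrying a synthetic insert designated WP_079726385_1 (alternative name Batch220B_p052) that was placed between the NdeI and XhoI positions of the vector by Gibson assembly. The name looks like a protein accession, but the record gives neither the function of the encoded protein nor its source organism. The species is listed only as synthetic, and the stated purpose is the broad project theme of hydrocarbon structures for fuels and chemicals. The insert itself was not annotated in the feature table. It presumably lies in the roughly 1 kb unannotated stretch between the thrombin site and the downstream His-tag match.

Expression follows the standard pET arrangement. A T7 promoter with an adjacent lac operator and the T7 gene 10 ribosome binding site drives transcription, which ends at the T7 terminator. The plasmid-borne lacI gene, under its own promoter, supplies repressor, so expression is IPTG-inducible in hosts that provide T7 RNA polymerase. A short His-type tag match (annotated as a capTEV fragment) and a thrombin cleavage site sit upstream of the insert region, consistent with pET28's cleavable N-terminal His tag. A second His-tag fragment lies downstream, but the record does not indicate whether it is in frame with the insert. The SET1, TcR and AmpR promoter fragment calls are most likely partial matches to ordinary backbone sequence rather than functional elements.

The plasmid is maintained through a ColE1/pBR322-type origin accompanied by the bom and rop elements, and an f1 origin is also present. Selection is by kanamycin through the aph(3')-Ia gene. The catalogue lists it as high copy, propagated in a cloning strain. It appears to be one member of a large synthesized gene collection intended for recombinant protein production and enzyme screening.
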