Features (pLannotate 1.2.2; 20 found; start..end, strand, type, name):
     13..29      +  CDS            capTEV™ (fragment): composite tag for in vivo biotinylation, TEV protease cleavage, and 6xHis tagging
     40..57      +  CDS            thrombin site: thrombin recognition and cleavage site
   1090..1107    +  CDS            9xHis (fragment): 9xHis affinity tag
   1117..1166    +  CDS            SET1 (fragment): solubility-enhancement tag derived from T7 phage gene 10B
   1174..1221    +  terminator     T7 terminator: transcription terminator for bacteriophage T7 RNA polymerase
   1258..1686    +  rep_origin     f1 ori (sequence partly withheld): f1 bacteriophage origin of replication; arrow indicates direction of (+) strand synthesis
   1739..1796    +  promoter       AmpR promoter (fragment): bla
   1805..2620    -  CDS            KanR: aminoglycoside phosphotransferase; aph(3')-Ia; confers resistance to kanamycin in bacteria or G418 (Geneticin®) in eukaryotes
   2742..3330    +  rep_origin     ori: high-copy-number ColE1/pMB1/pBR322/pUC origin of replication
   3516..3655    -  misc_feature   bom: basis of mobility region from pBR322
   3757..3948    -  CDS            rop: Rop protein, which maintains plasmids at low copy number; rop
   3965..4345    +  CDS            YPB1_ECOLX: Protein predicted: Swiss-Prot protein existence level 4. From Escherichia coli.
   4417..4708    -  CDS            TcR (fragment): tetracycline efflux protein; tet; confers resistance to tetracycline
   4723..4744    -  protein_bind   CAP binding site: CAP binding activates transcription in the presence of cAMP. E. coli catabolite activator protein
   4757..5839    -  CDS            lacI: lac repressor; lacI; The lac repressor binds to the lac operator to inhibit transcription in E. coli. This inhibition can be relieved by adding lactose or isopropyl-β-D-thiogalactopyranoside (IPTG).
   5840..5917    -  promoter       lacI promoter: lacI
   5925..6204    -  CDS            TcR (fragment): tetracycline efflux protein; tet; confers resistance to tetracycline
   6226..6244    +  promoter       T7 promoter: promoter for bacteriophage T7 RNA polymerase
   6245..6269    +  protein_bind   lac operator: The lac repressor binds to the lac operator to inhibit transcription in E. coli. This inhibition can be relieved by adding lactose or isopropyl-β-D-thiogalactopyranoside (IPTG). lac repressor encoded by lacI
   6284..6306    +  RBS            RBS: efficient ribosome binding site from bacteriophage T7 gene 10 (Olins and Rangwala, 1989)
>Addgene plasmid #158918 | JGI_018097 | addgene full sequence | sequence record 317130 | Addgene NGS Result
ATGGGCAGCAGCCATCATCATCATCATCACAGCAGCGGCCTGGTGCCGCGCGGCAGCCATATGGATGGTA
ATGCCACTACTACGCATTCGAACGTGGCCCTGCTTAGCGTGGCGACAACCATCGCTCCTCGGATTACCAC
ATCTGAGGACATCGACAGTAGACTTCAACCGGTACTGAAGAAACTGAAACTACCGCAAGGCTTGCTACAG
CGTGTAGCCGGAGTATTAGAGCGTCGCAACTGGGACGAAGGGCAGAATTTTGACGATGCAGCAGTAGAGG
CCGGCAAGAAAGCACTGGCTGAAGCGGGTATTGAACCGAGCCAGATCGGGCTGATCATTAACACTTCGGT
AACCCGTAAACACTTGGAGCCATCTGTCGCGGTCCGGATACATAATGGGCTGGGTCTTCCATCAAGTGCG
ATTAATTTTGATATCGCCAATGCGTGCCTGGGATTCGTGAACGGCATGTCCTTGGCCGCACAACTGATTG
AGTCTGGTCAAATCAAGTATGCAATGATTGTTGACGGTGAAGACGCTGATGAAATCCAGGTCAATACGAT
CGAAAGGCTGTCAAAAGGTGGTATTGGCCGCAAAGAATTTATGTCAGAATTTGCGAGCCTGACACTGGGC
TCAGGCGCCGCCGCAGCGGTGATTGGACCCGCCGACCTGCATCCTGAGGGTCATCGCATACTGGGTGGAG
TAACACGCGCCGCAACCCAATTCAATGAACTTTGCGTAGGCTCCGTTGATGGTATGTTCACTGATGCCAA
AGCGTTACTCAAGGGCGGGATGGAATTAGTTGTTAGTGCTTGGAAGGAAGCAAAACGTGACTGGAATTGG
TCTTCAATGGATCGGTATATTTTGCATCAGGTCTCTGAAGTACATACAAATGCGATCGTGAAAGCCGCTC
ATATTGATCGCAGCAAAGTTCCTGTCACTTATCCGCATTATGGGAATGTGGGTCCCGCTTCCATCCCCAT
CACACTTGAAGCTGAAAAAGAGACCTTAAAGAAGGGTGATAGAGTGCTGCTGATGGGTGTGGGGAGCGGA
TTGAACACAGCAATGATGGAAATTGCGTGGTAACTCGAGCACCACCACCACCACCACTGAGATCCGGCTG
CTAACAAAGCCCGAAAGGAAGCTGAGTTGGCTGCTGCCACCGCTGAGCAATAACTAGCATAACCCCTTGG
GGCCTCTAAACGGGTCTTGAGGGGTTTTTTGCTGAAAGGAGGAACTATATCCGGATTGGCGAATGGG
[124 nt withheld, positions 1258-1381]
C
[91 nt withheld, positions 1383-1473]
A
[49 nt withheld, positions 1475-1523]
CCTTTGACGTTGGAGTCCACGTTCTTT
[37 nt withheld, positions 1551-1587]
ACCCTATCTCGGTCTATTCTTTTGATTTATAAGGGATTTTGCCGATTTCGGCCTATTGGTTAAAAAATGA
GCTGATTTAACAAAAATTTAACGCGAATTTTAACAAAATATTAACGCTTACAATTTAGGTGGCACTTTTC
GGGGAAATGTGCGCGGAACCCCTATTTGTTTATTTTTCTAAATACATTCAAATATGTATCCGCTCATGAA
TTAATTCTTAGAAAAACTCATCGAGCATCAAATGAAACTGCAATTTATTCATATCAGGATTATCAATACC
ATATTTTTGAAAAAGCCGTTTCTGTAATGAAGGAGAAAACTCACCGAGGCAGTTCCATAGGATGGCAAGA
TCCTGGTATCGGTCTGCGATTCCGACTCGTCCAACATCAATACAACCTATTAATTTCCCCTCGTCAAAAA
TAAGGTTATCAAGTGAGAAATCACCATGAGTGACGACTGAATCCGGTGAGAATGGCAAAAGTTTATGCAT
TTCTTTCCAGACTTGTTCAACAGGCCAGCCATTACGCTCGTCATCAAAATCACTCGCATCAACCAAACCG
TTATTCATTCGTGATTGCGCCTGAGCGAGACGAAATACGCGATCGCTGTTAAAAGGACAATTACAAACAG
GAATCGAATGCAACCGGCGCAGGAACACTGCCAGCGCATCAACAATATTTTCACCTGAATCAGGATATTC
TTCTAATACCTGGAATGCTGTTTTCCCGGGGATCGCAGTGGTGAGTAACCATGCATCATCAGGAGTACGG
ATAAAATGCTTGATGGTCGGAAGAGGCATAAATTCCGTCAGCCAGTTTAGTCTGACCATCTCATCTGTAA
CATCATTGGCAACGCTACCTTTGCCATGTTTCAGAAACAACTCTGGCGCATCGGGCTTCCCATACAATCG
ATAGATTGTCGCACCTGATTGCCCGACATTATCGCGAGCCCATTTATACCCATATAAATCAGCATCCATG
TTGGAATTTAATCGCGGCCTAGAGCAAGACGTTTCCCGTTGAATATGGCTCATAACACCCCTTGTATTAC
TGTTTATGTAAGCAGACAGTTTTATTGTTCATGACCAAAATCCCTTAACGTGAGTTTTCGTTCCACTGAG
CGTCAGACCCCGTAGAAAAGATCAAAGGATCTTCTTGAGATCCTTTTTTTCTGCGCGTAATCTGCTGCTT
GCAAACAAAAAAACCACCGCTACCAGCGGTGGTTTGTTTGCCGGATCAAGAGCTACCAACTCTTTTTCCG
AAGGTAACTGGCTTCAGCAGAGCGCAGATACCAAATACTGTCCTTCTAGTGTAGCCGTAGTTAGGCCACC
ACTTCAAGAACTCTGTAGCACCGCCTACATACCTCGCTCTGCTAATCCTGTTACCAGTGGCTGCTGCCAG
TGGCGATAAGTCGTGTCTTACCGGGTTGGACTCAAGACGATAGTTACCGGATAAGGCGCAGCGGTCGGGC
TGAACGGGGGGTTCGTGCACACAGCCCAGCTTGGAGCGAACGACCTACACCGAACTGAGATACCTACAGC
GTGAGCTATGAGAAAGCGCCACGCTTCCCGAAGGGAGAAAGGCGGACAGGTATCCGGTAAGCGGCAGGGT
CGGAACAGGAGAGCGCACGAGGGAGCTTCCAGGGGGAAACGCCTGGTATCTTTATAGTCCTGTCGGGTTT
CGCCACCTCTGACTTGAGCGTCGATTTTTGTGATGCTCGTCAGGGGGGCGGAGCCTATGGAAAAACGCCA
GCAACGCGGCCTTTTTACGGTTCCTGGCCTTTTGCTGGCCTTTTGCTCACATGTTCTTTCCTGCGTTATC
CCCTGATTCTGTGGATAACCGTATTACCGCCTTTGAGTGAGCTGATACCGCTCGCCGCAGCCGAACGACC
GAGCGCAGCGAGTCAGTGAGCGAGGAAGCGGAAGAGCGCCTGATGCGGTATTTTCTCCTTACGCATCTGT
GCGGTATTTCACACCGCAATGGTGCACTCTCAGTACAATCTGCTCTGATGCCGCATAGTTAAGCCAGTAT
ACACTCCGCTATCGCTACGTGACTGGGTCATGGCTGCGCCCCGACACCCGCCAACACCCGCTGACGCGCC
CTGACGGGCTTGTCTGCTCCCGGCATCCGCTTACAGACAAGCTGTGACCGTCTCCGGGAGCTGCATGTGT
CAGAGGTTTTCACCGTCATCACCGAAACGCGCGAGGCAGCTGCGGTAAAGCTCATCAGCGTGGTCGTGAA
GCGATTCACAGATGTCTGCCTGTTCATCCGCGTCCAGCTCGTTGAGTTTCTCCAGAAGCGTTAATGTCTG
GCTTCTGATAAAGCGGGCCATGTTAAGGGCGGTTTTTTCCTGTTTGGTCACTGATGCCTCCGTGTAAGGG
GGATTTCTGTTCATGGGGGTAATGATACCGATGAAACGAGAGAGGATGCTCACGATACGGGTTACTGATG
ATGAACATGCCCGGTTACTGGAACGTTGTGAGGGTAAACAACTGGCGGTATGGATGCGGCGGGACCAGAG
AAAAATCACTCAGGGTCAATGCCAGCGCTTCGTTAATACAGATGTAGGTGTTCCACAGGGTAGCCAGCAG
CATCCTGCGATGCAGATCCGGAACATAATGGTGCAGGGCGCTGACTTCCGCGTTTCCAGACTTTACGAAA
CACGGAAACCGAAGACCATTCATGTTGTTGCTCAGGTCGCAGACGTTTTGCAGCAGCAGTCGCTTCACGT
TCGCTCGCGTATCGGTGATTCATTCTGCTAACCAGTAAGGCAACCCCGCCAGCCTAGCCGGGTCCTCAAC
GACAGGAGCACGATCATGCGCACCCGTGGGGCCGCCATGCCGGCGATAATGGCCTGCTTCTCGCCGAAAC
GTTTGGTGGCGGGACCAGTGACGAAGGCTTGAGCGAGGGCGTGCAAGATTCCGAATACCGCAAGCGACAG
GCCGATCATCGTCGCGCTCCAGCGAAAGCGGTCCTCGCCGAAAATGACCCAGAGCGCTGCCGGCACCTGT
CCTACGAGTTGCATGATAAAGAAGACAGTCATAAGTGCGGCGACGATAGTCATGCCCCGCGCCCACCGGA
AGGAGCTGACTGGGTTGAAGGCTCTCAAGGGCATCGGTCGAGATCCCGGTGCCTAATGAGTGAGCTAACT
TACATTAATTGCGTTGCGCTCACTGCCCGCTTTCCAGTCGGGAAACCTGTCGTGCCAGCTGCATTAATGA
ATCGGCCAACGCGCGGGGAGAGGCGGTTTGCGTATTGGGCGCCAGGGTGGTTTTTCTTTTCACCAGTGAG
ACGGGCAACAGCTGATTGCCCTTCACCGCCTGGCCCTGAGAGAGTTGCAGCAAGCGGTCCACGCTGGTTT
GCCCCAGCAGGCGAAAATCCTGTTTGATGGTGGTTAACGGCGGGATATAACATGAGCTGTCTTCGGTATC
GTCGTATCCCACTACCGAGATATCCGCACCAACGCGCAGCCCGGACTCGGTAATGGCGCGCATTGCGCCC
AGCGCCATCTGATCGTTGGCAACCAGCATCGCAGTGGGAACGATGCCCTCATTCAGCATTTGCATGGTTT
GTTGAAAACCGGACATGGCACTCCAGTCGCCTTCCCGTTCCGCTATCGGCTGAATTTGATTGCGAGTGAG
ATATTTATGCCAGCCAGCCAGACGCAGACGCGCCGAGACAGAACTTAATGGGCCCGCTAACAGCGCGATT
TGCTGGTGACCCAATGCGACCAGATGCTCCACGCCCAGTCGCGTACCGTCTTCATGGGAGAAAATAATAC
TGTTGATGGGTGTCTGGTCAGAGACATCAAGAAATAACGCCGGAACATTAGTGCAGGCAGCTTCCACAGC
AATGGCATCCTGGTCATCCAGCGGATAGTTAATGATCAGCCCACTGACGCGTTGCGCGAGAAGATTGTGC
ACCGCCGCTTTACAGGCTTCGACGCCGCTTCGTTCTACCATCGACACCACCACGCTGGCACCCAGTTGAT
CGGCGCGAGATTTAATCGCCGCGACAATTTGCGACGGCGCGTGCAGGGCCAGACTGGAGGTGGCAACGCC
AATCAGCAACGACTGTTTGCCCGCCAGTTGTTGTGCCACGCGGTTGGGAATGTAATTCAGCTCCGCCATC
GCCGCTTCCACTTTTTCCCGCGTTTTCGCAGAAACGTGGCTGGCCTGGTTCACCACGCGGGAAACGGTCT
GATAAGAGACACCGGCATACTCTGCGACATCGTATAACGTTACTGGTTTCACATTCACCACCCTGAATTG
ACTCTCTTCCGGGCGCTATCATGCCATACCGCGAAAGGTTTTGCGCCATTCGATGGTGTCCGGGATCTCG
ACGCTCTCCCTTATGCGACTCCTGCATTAGGAAGCAGCCCAGTAGTAGGTTGAGGCCGTTGAGCACCGCC
GCCGCAAGGAATGGTGCATGCAAGGAGATGGCGCCCAACAGTCCCCCGGCCACGGGGCCTGCCACCATAC
CCACGCCGAAACAAGCGCTCATGAGCCCGAAGTGGCGAGCCCGATCTTCCCCATCGGTGATGTCGGCGAT
ATAGGCGCCAGCAACCGCACCTGTGGCGCCGGTGATGCCGGCCACGATGCGTCCGGCGTAGAGGATCGAG
ATCTCGATCCCGCGAAATTAATACGACTCACTATAGGGGAATTGTGAGCGGATAACAATTCCCCTCTAGA
AATAATTTTGTTTAACTTTAAGAAGGAGATATACC
