>Addgene plasmid #158918 | JGI_018097 | depositor partial sequence | sequence record 306628 | gene insert with vector overlaps
CACAGCAGCGGCCTGGTGCCGCGCGGCAGCCATATGGATGGTAATGCCACTACTACGCATTCGAACGTGG
CCCTGCTTAGCGTGGCGACAACCATCGCTCCTCGGATTACCACATCTGAGGACATCGACAGTAGACTTCA
ACCGGTACTGAAGAAACTGAAACTACCGCAAGGCTTGCTACAGCGTGTAGCCGGAGTATTAGAGCGTCGC
AACTGGGACGAAGGGCAGAATTTTGACGATGCAGCAGTAGAGGCCGGCAAGAAAGCACTGGCTGAAGCGG
GTATTGAACCGAGCCAGATCGGGCTGATCATTAACACTTCGGTAACCCGTAAACACTTGGAGCCATCTGT
CGCGGTCCGGATACATAATGGGCTGGGTCTTCCATCAAGTGCGATTAATTTTGATATCGCCAATGCGTGC
CTGGGATTCGTGAACGGCATGTCCTTGGCCGCACAACTGATTGAGTCTGGTCAAATCAAGTATGCAATGA
TTGTTGACGGTGAAGACGCTGATGAAATCCAGGTCAATACGATCGAAAGGCTGTCAAAAGGTGGTATTGG
CCGCAAAGAATTTATGTCAGAATTTGCGAGCCTGACACTGGGCTCAGGCGCCGCCGCAGCGGTGATTGGA
CCCGCCGACCTGCATCCTGAGGGTCATCGCATACTGGGTGGAGTAACACGCGCCGCAACCCAATTCAATG
AACTTTGCGTAGGCTCCGTTGATGGTATGTTCACTGATGCCAAAGCGTTACTCAAGGGCGGGATGGAATT
AGTTGTTAGTGCTTGGAAGGAAGCAAAACGTGACTGGAATTGGTCTTCAATGGATCGGTATATTTTGCAT
CAGGTCTCTGAAGTACATACAAATGCGATCGTGAAAGCCGCTCATATTGATCGCAGCAAAGTTCCTGTCA
CTTATCCGCATTATGGGAATGTGGGTCCCGCTTCCATCCCCATCACACTTGAAGCTGAAAAAGAGACCTT
AAAGAAGGGTGATAGAGTGCTGCTGATGGGTGTGGGGAGCGGATTGAACACAGCAATGATGGAAATTGCG
TGGTAACTCGAGCACCACCACCACCACCACTGAGATCCG
